Addgene plasmid #69920: pcDNA3-CARD14-G117S
Purpose: Expresses mutant FLAG-CARD14 in mammalian cells
Depositing lab: Francesca Capon. Depositing organization: King's College London. Publication: Activating CARD14 Mutations Are Associated With Generalized Pustular Psoriasis but Rarely Account for Familial Recurrence in Psoriasis Vulgaris. Berki DM, Liu L, Choon SE, David Burden A, Griffiths CE, Navarini AA, Tan ES, Irvine AD, Ranki A, Ogo T, Petrof G, Mahil SK, Duckworth M, Allen MH, Vito P, Trembath RC, McGrath J, Smith CH, Capon F, Barker JN. J Invest Dermatol. 2015 Jul 23. doi: 10.1038/jid.2015.288. PubMed 26203641.
Backbone
  Vector backbone: pcDNA3
  Backbone size w/o insert (bp): 5400
  Total vector size (bp): 7600
  Modifications to backbone: FLAG tag
  Vector type: Mammalian Expression, Bacterial Expression
  Selectable markers: Neomycin (select with G418)
Growth in bacteria
  Bacterial resistance: Ampicillin, 100 μg/mL
  Growth temperature: 37°C
  Growth strain: DH5alpha
  Copy number: High Copy
Gene/Insert
  Gene/Insert name: CARD14 isoform 3 (alt name: CARMA2)
  Species: H. sapiens (human)
  Insert size (bp): 2200
  Mutation: G117S
  Entrez Gene: CARD14 (a.k.a. BIMP2, CARMA2, PRP, PSORS2, PSS1)
  Promoter: CMV
  Tag / fusion protein: FLAG (N terminal on backbone)
  Cloning method: Restriction Enzyme; 5′ cloning site EcoRI (not destroyed); 3′ cloning site EcoRV (not destroyed)
  Sequencing primers: 5′ CMV-F; 3′ BGH-rev
Resource information
  A portion of this plasmid was derived from a plasmid made by: Pasquale Vito, Universita del Sannio, Italy
Terms and licenses: Academic/Nonprofit Terms; Industry Terms: Not Available to Industry
How to cite: pcDNA3-CARD14-G117S was a gift from Francesca Capon (Addgene plasmid # 69920 ; http://n2t.net/addgene:69920 ; RRID:Addgene_69920)
