[The description below was written by a language model from this plasmid's Addgene catalogue record.]
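Description:
pcDNA3-CARD14-G117S is a mammalian expression plasmid built on the pcDNA3 backbone, modified to carry a FLAG epitope upstream of the cloning site. The total size is recorded as about 7.6 kb, of which roughly 5.4 kb is backbone and about 2.2 kb is insert. It is maintained as a high-copy plasmid in E. coli under ampicillin selection. It also carries a neomycin resistance marker, so transfected mammalian cells can be selected with G418 to obtain stable lines. The catalogue lists the vector type as both mammalian and bacterial expression, although the stated purpose concerns expression in mammalian cells only.

The insert is human CARD14 isoform 3 (also known as CARMA2), cloned between EcoRI and EcoRV sites, both of which remain intact. It carries the G117S amino-acid substitution. Transcription is driven by the strong constitutive CMV promoter. The backbone-encoded FLAG tag is fused to the N terminus of the protein, which allows detection or immunoprecipitation with anti-FLAG antibodies. The use of a BGH reverse sequencing primer is consistent with the bovine growth hormone polyadenylation signal that normally follows the pcDNA3 cloning site, though no feature table was provided to confirm individual elements.

CARD14 is a CARD-domain scaffold protein whose gene corresponds to the PSORS2 psoriasis susceptibility locus. The associated publication examines activating CARD14 mutations in generalized pustular psoriasis and psoriasis vulgaris. The construct therefore serves to express the G117S variant in cultured mammalian cells so that its behaviour can be studied in that disease context. The record does not specify which assays were used. Part of the plasmid was derived from a construct made by another laboratory.
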