>Addgene plasmid #69920 | pcDNA3-CARD14-G117S | addgene partial sequence | sequence record 136509 | CMV-F 5'-CGCAAATGGGCGGTAGGCGTG-3'
CTATATAAGCAGAGCTCTCTGGCTAACTAGAGAACCCACTGCTTACTGGCTTATCGAAATTAATACGACT
CACTATAGGGAGACCCAAGCTGGCTAGCGTTTAAACTTAAGCTTACCATGGACTACAAGGACGACGATGA
CAAGGTACCAGGATCCAGTGTGGTGGAATTCATGGGGGAACTGTGCCGCAGGGACTCCGCACTCACGGCA
CTGGACGAGGAGACACTGTGGGAGATGATGGAGAGCCACCGCCACAGGATCGTACGCTGCATCTGCCCCA
GCCGCCTCACCCCCTACCTGCGCCAGGCCAAGGTGCTGTGCCAGCTGGACGAGGAGGAGGTGCTGCACAG
CCCCCGGCTCACCAACAGCGCCATGCGGGCCGGGCACTTGCTGGATTTGCTGAAGACTCGAGGGAAGAAC
GGGGCCATCGCCTTCCTGGAGAGCCTGAAGTTCCACAACCCTGACGTCTACACCCTGGTCACCGGGCTGC
AGCCTGATGTTGACTTCAGTAACTTTAGCAGTCTCATGGAGACATCCAAGCTGACCGAGTGCCTGGCTGG
GGCCATCGGCAGCCTGCAGGAGGAGCTGAACCAGGAAAAGGGGCAGAAGGAGGTGCTGCTGCGGCGGTGC
CAGCAGCTGCAGGAGCACCTGGGCCTGGCCGAGACCCGTGCCGAGGGCCTGCACCAGCTGGAGGCTGACC
ACAGCCGCATGAAGCGTGAGGTTAGCGCACACTTCCATGAGGTGCTGAGGCTGAAGGACGAGATGCTCAG
CCTCTCGCTGCACTATAGCAATGCGCTGCAGGAAAAGGAGCTGGCCGCCTCACGCTGCCGCAGCCTGCAG
GAGGAGCTGTATCTACTGAAGCAGGAGCTGCAGCGAGCCAACATGGTTTCCTCCTGTGAGCTGGAATTGC
AAGAGCAGTCCCTGAGGACAGCCAGCGACCAGGAGTCCGGGGATGAGGAGCTGAACC
