>Addgene plasmid #69920 | pcDNA3-CARD14-G117S | addgene partial sequence | sequence record 136510 | BGH-rev 5'-TAGAAGGCACAGTCGAGG-3'
GTTTAAACGGGCCCTCTAGACTCGAGCGGCCGCCACTGTGCTGGATATCTTGGCAGGCTTCCCTCCTTAG
GGGGGTCTCACCACGCCCACCCTCTATTGCTGGGCAGGAGGAGGAAGCCGAGGCAGGCTGGGTGCCATTT
CCCTGTGGGCCTCTCTGGGGACGCACCGAGCTCGAGGCAGCTGCTCACCTGGAGTAGTTGGGGATGGTGC
CGTGCGCGGCAGTATCCTTCATGGTGTAAGAGTTCACGCGGTGGGCATGCCAGCAGCCGCAGCCCTGGAA
CATGGTGTCGGTGACGTGCAGGACCTCGTTGCAATGCACCTGCAGCTCCCCTTTGGCCCTGCCCTCCATG
GCCAGGTTGACCCGGATGTAGAATGAGTCCCCCGAGGTCGCCACTTTGGCCTCCAGGTCCTGGAGTAGCC
TCTTATAACCGTCCGTGTTGACCTTCACAGACAGGCAGCAGAAGCCGTCCACCCTCCTGAGAAGCCCCAC
GGCCTCCTCCAGGGTCGTGTCCTCCAGGACTGCCTTGAACAAGGGCTCTGAGGCTTCGTAATCAACCATC
ACAATCTGGGTGCCCGGGCGCAAGGCCATCTGGTCCGCCGCCGAGCCCGGGGTGACCCGGTGGATGAAGA
TGCCCGTGAGGTTCCCGCCGATGACGCTGATCTGCTCCAGCAATGCATCCCCCTGGAACGCCAGCATGGT
GACCTGGCTCAGGATCCTGCGGGCTGGCCTCCGCCGCATGAGGACGCCGCTCTCCGAGACATCAAGCCTT
CCAGGGGAGACTGGCTGCAGGCTGCTTTCCAGCTGCGGAAGGTCTGCCGTGTCTAGGAGCTCATAATCCA
GGTGTGGGTCGCCTGCCTTAGCTCCCGGCAGGGCTCCCGGGTCTCCCTCCGGGATCTCCAGGCAGCTGCT
GAAAGACCAGGGTTCTTCCCCGAAGTCCTCGGCCACCCGCTTGTACAGGGACTGCTGGCTGGGG
